Addgene plasmid #202558: p2T-CMV-evoCjCas9-TadCDd-BlastR
Purpose: Mammalian expression of evoCjCas9 TadCDd
Depositing lab: Gerald Schwank. Depositing organization: University of Zurich. Publication: Continuous directed evolution of a compact CjCas9 variant with broad PAM compatibility. Schmidheini L, Mathis N, Marquart KF, Rothgangl T, Kissling L, Bock D, Chanez C, Wang JP, Jinek M, Schwank G. Nat Chem Biol. 2023 Sep 21. doi: 10.1038/s41589-023-01427-x. PubMed 37735239.
Backbone
  Vector backbone: p2T-CMV-BlastR
  Vector type: Mammalian Expression, CRISPR
  Selectable markers: Blasticidin
Growth in bacteria
  Bacterial resistance: Ampicillin, 100 μg/mL
  Growth temperature: 37°C
  Growth strain: DH5alpha
  Copy number: Unknown
Gene/Insert
  Gene/Insert name: evoCjCas9-TadCDd
  Species: Synthetic
Terms and licenses: Academic/Nonprofit Terms; Industry Terms: Not Available to Industry
How to cite: p2T-CMV-evoCjCas9-TadCDd-BlastR was a gift from Gerald Schwank (Addgene plasmid # 202558 ; http://n2t.net/addgene:202558 ; RRID:Addgene_202558)
