[The description below was written by a language model from this plasmid's Addgene catalogue record and pLannotate feature annotations shown in this document.]
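Description:
p2T-CMV-evoCjCas9-TadCDd-BlastR is a 9.1 kb mammalian expression plasmid on the p2T-CMV-BlastR backbone that encodes a compact CRISPR base editor. It is maintained in E. coli through a high-copy ColE1/pUC-type origin and an ampicillin resistance gene (β-lactamase under its own promoter). For selection in mammalian cells it carries a blasticidin S deaminase (BSD) cassette, driven by the SV40 enhancer/early promoter with a tandem EM7 bacterial promoter and terminated by an SV40 polyadenylation signal. Short bleomycin-resistance, lacI, lac promoter/operator and multiple-cloning-site fragments annotated nearby appear to be cloning remnants rather than functional parts.

The payload is a single fusion open reading frame transcribed from the human CMV immediate-early enhancer and promoter, with a T7 promoter just upstream of the coding region, and ended by the bovine growth hormone polyadenylation signal. From the N terminus, the annotated parts are a TadA-derived deaminase domain, a Campylobacter jejuni Cas9, and a uracil DNA glycosylase inhibitor (UGI) from phage PBS2. The annotated gaps between these domains presumably hold linkers or localisation signals, but the record does not identify them. By its name, the deaminase is the TadCDd variant, and the Cas9 is evoCjCas9, which the associated publication describes as a compact variant obtained by continuous directed evolution with broad PAM compatibility. The presence of UGI, which blocks excision of uracil, is consistent with a cytosine base editing design. No guide RNA cassette is annotated, so the guide would have to be supplied separately. The stated purpose is mammalian expression of evoCjCas9-TadCDd, with blasticidin allowing enrichment of transfected cells.
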