Features (pLannotate 1.2.2; 23 found; start..end, strand, type, name):
     48..66      +  promoter       T7 promoter: promoter for bacteriophage T7 RNA polymerase
    137..628     +  CDS            tadA: TADA_ECOLI - Also known as yfhC. Experimental evidence at protein level: Swiss-Prot protein existence level 1. Catalyzes the deamination of adenosine to inosine at the wobble position 34 of tRNA(Arg2). Essential for cell viability. From Escherichia coli (strain K12).
    731..3679    +  CDS            cas9: CAS9_CAMJE - Experimental evidence at protein level: Swiss-Prot protein existence level 1. CRISPR (clustered regularly interspaced short palindromic repeat) is an adaptive immune system that provides protection against mobile genetic elements (viruses, transposable elements and conjugative plasmids). CRISPR clusters contain spacers, sequences complementary to antecedent mobile elements, and target invading nucleic acids. CRISPR clusters are transcribed and processed into CRISPR RNA (crRNA). In type II CRISPR systems correct processing of pre-crRNA requires a trans- encoded small RNA (tracrRNA)
   3989..4237    +  CDS            UGI: UNGI_BPPB2 - Experimental evidence at protein level: Swiss-Prot protein existence level 1. This protein binds specifically and reversibly to the host uracil-DNA glycosylase, preventing removal of uracil residues from PBS2 DNA by the host uracil-excision repair system. From Bacillus phage PBS2 (Bacteriophage PBS2).
   4356..4580    +  polyA_signal   bGH poly(A) signal: bovine growth hormone polyadenylation signal
   4584..4605    +  promoter       SV40 promoter (fragment): SV40 enhancer and early promoter
   4610..4626    +  misc_feature   MCS (fragment): pBluescript multiple cloning site
   4675..4691    -  protein_bind   lac operator: The lac repressor binds to the lac operator to inhibit transcription in E. coli. This inhibition can be relieved by adding lactose or isopropyl-β-D-thiogalactopyranoside (IPTG). lac repressor encoded by lacI
   4699..4729    -  promoter       lac promoter: promoter for the E. coli lac operon
   4744..4765    -  protein_bind   CAP binding site: CAP binding activates transcription in the presence of cAMP. E. coli catabolite activator protein
   4778..4870    -  CDS            lacI (fragment): lac repressor; lacI; The lac repressor binds to the lac operator to inhibit transcription in E. coli. This inhibition can be relieved by adding lactose or isopropyl-β-D-thiogalactopyranoside (IPTG).
   4882..5003    -  polyA_signal   SV40 poly(A) signal: SV40 polyadenylation signal
   4998..5123    -  CDS            ble (fragment): BLE_KLEPN - Experimental evidence at protein level: Swiss-Prot protein existence level 1. Binding protein with a strong affinity to the bleomycin family of antibiotics. Binds to CL990; an antimitotic-antibiotic compound. From Klebsiella pneumoniae.
   5133..5160    -  CDS            BleoR (fragment): antibiotic-binding protein; Sh ble from Streptoalloteichus hindustanus; confers resistance to bleomycin, phleomycin, and Zeocin™
   5161..5559    -  CDS            BSD: blasticidin S deaminase; Aspergillus terreus BSD; confers resistance to blasticidin
   5578..5625    -  promoter       EM7 promoter: synthetic bacterial promoter&nbsp
   5673..6002    -  promoter       SV40 promoter: SV40 enhancer and early promoter
   6386..6974    -  rep_origin     ori: high-copy-number ColE1/pMB1/pBR322/pUC origin of replication
   7145..8005    -  CDS            AmpR: β-lactamase; bla; confers resistance to ampicillin, carbenicillin, and related antibiotics
   8006..8110    -  promoter       AmpR promoter: bla
   8181..8225    -  misc_feature   bom (fragment): basis of mobility region from pBR322
   8558..8937    +  enhancer       CMV enhancer: human cytomegalovirus immediate early enhancer
   8938..6       +  promoter       CMV promoter (across the origin): human cytomegalovirus (CMV) immediate early promoter
>Addgene plasmid #202558 | p2T-CMV-evoCjCas9-TadCDd-BlastR | addgene full sequence | sequence record 400572 | Addgene NGS Result
AGAGCTGGTTTAGTGAACCGTCAGATCCGCTAGAGATCCGCGGCCGCTAATACGACTCACTATAGGGAGA
GCCGCCACCATGAAACGGACAGCCGACGGAAGCGAGTTCGAGTCACCAAAGAAGAAGCGGAAAGTCTCTG
AGGTGGAGTTTTCCCACGAGTACTGGATGAGACATGCCCTGACCCTGGCCAAGAGGGCACGGGATGAGAG
GAAGGCCCCTGTGGGAGCCGTGCTGGTGCTGAACAATAGAGTGATCGGCGAGGGCTGGAACAGAGCCATC
GGCCTGCACGACCCAACAGCCCATGCCGAAATTATCGCCCTGAGACAGGGCGGCCTGGTCATGCAGAACT
ACAGACTGATTGACGCCACCCTGTACGTGACATTCGAGCCTTGCGTGATGTGCGCCGGCGCCATGATCAA
CTCTAGGATCGGCCGCGTGGTGTTTGGCGTGAGGAACTCAAAAAGAGGCGCCGCAGGCTCCCTGATGAAC
GTGCTGAACTACCCCGGCATGAATCACCGCGTCGAAATTACCGAGGGAATCCTGGCAGATGAATGTGCCG
CCCTGCTGTGCGATTTCTATCGGATGCCTAGACAGGTGTTCAATGCTCAGAAGAAGGCCCAGAGCTCCAT
CAACTCCGGAGGATCTAGCGGAGGCTCCTCTGGCTCTGAGACACCTGGCACAAGCGAGAGCGCAACACCT
GAAAGCAGCGGGGGCAGCAGCGGGGGGTCAGCCCGCATCCTGGCCTTTGCCATCGGCATCAGCAGCATCG
GATGGGCCTTCAGCGAGAATGACGAGCTGAAGGACTGCGGTGTGAGAATCTTTACAAAGGTCGAGAACCC
CAAGACCGGCGAAAGCCTGGCGCTGCCAAGACGGCTGGCCCGGTCTGCTCGGAAGAGATACGCCCGGAGA
AAAGCCAGACTGAATCACCTGAAACACCTGATCGCCAACGAGTTCAAACTGAACTACGAGGACTACCAGA
GCTTCGATGAGAGCTTGGCTAAGGCCTACAAAGGCAGCCTGATCAGCCCCTACGAGCTGAGATTCAGAGC
TCTGAATGAGCTCCTGAGCAAGCAGGACTTCGCTAGAGTGATCCTGCACATCGCCAAGCGAAGAGGCTAC
GACGACATCAAGAACTCTGATGACAAGGAGAAGGGCGCCATTCTGAAAGCCATCAAGCAGAACGAAGAGA
AACTGGCCAATTACCAGAGCGTGGGCGAGTACCTGTACAAGGAGTACTTCCAGAAGTTCAAAGAAAATAG
CAAAGAGTTCACCAACGTGCGGAACAAGAAGGAGTCTTATGAAAGATGTATCGCCCAGAGCTTCCTGAAA
GACGAGCTGAAACTGATCTTCAAGAAGCAAAGAGAGTTTGGCTTCAGCTTCAGCAAAAAATTTGAAGAAG
AGGTGCTGTCTGTCGCCTTCTACAAGAGGGCTCTGAAGGACTTCAGCCACCTGGTGGGCAATTGCAGCTT
TTTCACAGACGAAAAGCGGGCCCCTAAGAACAGCCCTCTGGCCTTCATGTTCGTGGCTCTGACCAGAATC
ATCAACCTGCTGAACAACCTGAAAAATACCGAGGGCATCCTCTATACCAAGGACGATCTGAACGCCCTGC
TGAATGAGGTGCTCAAGAATGGCACCCTGACCTACAAGCAAACAAAAAAACTGCTGGGCCTGTCTGACGA
CTACGAGTTTAAAGGCGAGAAGGGCACCTATTTCATCGAATTTAAGAAGTACAAGGAATTCATCAAGGCA
CTGGGCGAACACAACCTGTCTCAGGACGACCTGAACGAGATCGCCAAGGACATCACCCTGATCAAGGATG
AGATCAAGCTGAAAAAAGCTCTGGCCAAGTACGACCTGAATCAAAACCAGATCGACAGCTTAAGCAAGCT
GGAATTTAAGGATCACCTGAACATCTCCTTTAAGGCCCTGAAGCTGGTGACCCCACTGATGCTGGAAGGA
AAGAAGTACGACGAAGCATGCAACGAGCTTAACCTGAAGGTTGCTATCAACGAGGATAAGAAGGATTTCC
TGCCTGCCTTTAACGAGACATACTACAAGGATGAGGTGACCAACCCCGTGGTGCTGAGAGCTATCAAAGA
GTACAGAAAGGTGCTGAACGCCCTGCTGAAGAAGTACGGCAAGGTCCACAAGATCAATATTGAGCTGGCC
CGGGAGGTTGGAAAGAACCACTCTCAGAGAGCAAAGATCGAGAAGGAGCAAAACGAGAACTACAAAGCGA
AGAAGGACGCCGAACTGGAGTGCGAGAAGCTTGGCCTGAAGATCAACTCTAAGAATATCCTGAAACTCAG
ACTTTTCAAAGAACAGAAGGAATTCTGTGCCTACAGCGGCGAGAAGATCAAAATTTCTGACCTGCAGGAT
GAAAAGATGCTGGAGATCGACCACATCTACCCTTACTCCAGAAGCTTCGACGACAGCTATATGAACAAAG
TGCTGGTGTTCACAAAGCAGAACCAGGAGAAGCTGAATCAGACCCCTTTCGAGGCCTTCGGCAATGACTC
CGCCAAGTGGCAGAAAATCGAGGTGCTGGCCAAAAACCTGCCAACCAAGAAACAGAAGAGAATCCTCGAC
AAGAACTACAAGGACAAGGAACAGAAGAACTTCAAGGATCGGAACCTGAACGACACCCGGTACATCGCCA
GGCTGGTGTTAAATTACACCAAGGACTACCTGGATTTCCTGCCCCTGAGCGACGACGAGAACACCAAGCT
GAACGACACACAGAAGGGCAGCAAGGTGCACGTGGAAGCCAAGAGCGGCATGCTGACCAGCGCACTGCGC
CACACTTGGGGCTTCAGCGCTAAGGACCGGAACAACCACCTGCATCACGCCATCGATGCCGTGATCATAG
CCTACGCCAACAACTCAATCGTGAAAGCTTTCAGTGACTTTAAGAAAGAACAGGAGAGCAACTCTGCCGA
ACTGTACGCCAAGAAAATTAGCGAGCTGGACTACAAGAACAAACGGAAGTTCTTCGAACCTTTCTCAGGA
TTTAGACAGAAGGTGCTGGATAAGATCGATGAAATCTTCGTGTCCAAGCCCGAGAGAAAGAAGCCTAGCG
GAGCCCTGCACAAGGAAACCTTCAGAAAGGAAGAAGAGTTCTACCAGTCTTATGGGGGCAAAGAAGGCGT
GCTGAAGGCCCTGGAACTCGGCAAGATCAGAAAGGTGAAGGGAAAGATTGTGAAGAACGGCGACATGTTC
AGAGTGGACATCTTCAAGCACAAGAAGACCAACAAGTTCTATGCCGTGCCTATCTACACAATGGATTTCG
CCCTGAAAGTGCTGCCTAACAAGGCTGTCGCCAGATCTAAGAAGGGCGAGATCAAGGACTGGATCCTGAT
GGACGAAAACTACGAGTTCTGCTTCAGCCTGTACAAGGACAGCCTGATCCTGATCCAAACAAAGAAGATG
CAGGAGCCTGAATTCGTGTACTACAACGCCTTCACAAGCAGCACCGTGAGCCTGATCGTGTCTAAACATG
ATAACAAGTTCGAAACCCTGTCCAAGAACCAAAAGATCCTGTTCAAGAACGCCAACGAGAAGGAAGTGAT
CGCCAAGGGCATCGGCATTCAGAATCTGAAGGTGTTCGAGAAATATATCGTGTCCGCTCTGGGAGAGGTT
ACAAAGGCCGAGTTTCGGCAGAGAGAAGATTTTAAGAAGAGCGGCGGGAGCGGCGGGAGCGGGGGGAGCA
CTAATCTGAGCGACATCATTGAGAAGGAGACTGGGAAACAGCTGGTCATTCAGGAGTCCATCCTGATGCT
GCCTGAGGAGGTGGAGGAAGTGATCGGCAACAAGCCAGAGTCTGACATCCTGGTGCACACCGCCTACGAC
GAGTCCACAGATGAGAATGTGATGCTGCTGACCTCTGACGCCCCCGAGTATAAGCCTTGGGCCCTGGTCA
TCCAGGATTCTAACGGCGAGAATAAGATCAAGATGCTGAGCGGAGGATCCGGAGGATCTGGAGGCAGCAC
CAACCTGTCTGACATCATCGAGAAGGAGACAGGCAAGCAGCTGGTCATCCAGGAGAGCATCCTGATGCTG
CCCGAAGAAGTCGAAGAAGTGATCGGAAACAAGCCTGAGAGCGATATCCTGGTCCATACCGCCTACGACG
AGAGTACCGACGAAAATGTGATGCTGCTGACATCCGACGCCCCAGAGTATAAGCCCTGGGCTCTGGTCAT
CCAGGATTCCAACGGAGAGAACAAAATCAAAATGCTGTCTGGCGGCTCAAAAAGAACCGCCGACGGCAGC
GAATTCGAGCCCAAGAAGAAGAGGAAAGTCTAAACCGGTCATCATCACCATCACCATTGAGTTTAAACCC
GCTGATCAGCCTCGACTGTGCCTTCTAGTTGCCAGCCATCTGTTGTTTGCCCCTCCCCCGTGCCTTCCTT
GACCCTGGAAGGTGCCACTCCCACTGTCCTTTCCTAATAAAATGAGGAAATTGCATCGCATTGTCTGAGT
AGGTGTCATTCTATTCTGGGGGGTGGGGTGGGGCAGGACAGCAAGGGGGAGGATTGGGAAGACAATAGCA
GGCATGCTGGGGATGCGGTGGGCTCTATGGCTTCTGAGGCGGAAAGAACCAGCTGGGGCTCGATACCGTC
GACCTCTAGCTAGAGCTTGGCGTAATCATGGTCATAGCTGTTTCCTGTGTGAAATTGTTATCCGCTCACA
ATTCCACACAACATACGAGCCGGAAGCATAAAGTGTAAAGCCTAGGGTGCCTAATGAGTGAGCTAACTCA
CATTAATTGCGTTGCGCTCACTGCCCGCTTTCCAGTCGGGAAACCTGTCGTGCCAGCTGCATTAATGAAT
CGGCCAACGCGCGGGGAGAGGCGGTTTGCGTATTGGGCGCTACAGACATGATAAGATACATTGATGAGTT
TGGACAAACCACAACTAGAATGCAGTGAAAAAAATGCTTTATTTGTGAAATTTGTGATGCTATTGCTTTA
TTTGTAACCATTATAAGCTGCAATAAACAAGTTGGGGTGGGCGAAGAACTCCAGCATGAGATCCCCGCGC
TGGAGGATCATCCAGCCGGCGTCCCGGAAAACGATTCCGAAGCCCAACCTTTCATAGAAGGCGGCGGTGG
AATCGAAATCTCGTAGCACGTGTCAGTCCTGCTCCTCGGCCACGAAGTGCTTAGCCCTCCCACACATAAC
CAGAGGGCAGCAATTCACGAATCCCAACTGCCGTCGGCTGTCCATCACTGTCCTTCACTATGGCTTTGAT
CCCAGGATGCAGATCGAGAAGCACCTGTCGGCACCGTCCGCAGGGGCTCAAGATGCCCCTGTTCTCATTT
CCGATCGCGACGATACAAGTCAGGTTGCCAGCTGCCGCAGCAGCAGCAGTGCCCAGCACCACGAGTTCTG
CACAAGGTCCCCCAGTAAAATGATATACATTGACACCAGTGAAGATGCGGCCGTCGCTAGAGAGAGCTGC
GCTGGCGACGCTGTAGTCTTCAGAGATGGGGATGCTGTTGATTGTAGCCGTTGCTCTTTCAATGAGGGTG
GATTCTTCTTGAGACAAAGGCTTGGCCATGGTTTAGTTCCTCACCTTGTCGTATTATACTATGCCGATAT
ACTATGCCGATGATTAATTGTCAACACGTGCTGATCAGATCCGAAAATGGATATACAAGCTCCCGGGAGC
TTTTTGCAAAAGCCTAGGCCTCCAAAAAAGCCTCCTCACTACTTCTGGAATAGCTCAGAGGCAGAGGCGG
CCTCGGCCTCTGCATAAATAAAAAAAATTAGTCAGCCATGGGGCGGAGAATGGGCGGAACTGGGCGGAGT
TAGGGGCGGGATGGGCGGAGTTAGGGGCGGGACTATGGTTGCTGACTAATTGAGATGCATGCTTTGCATA
CTTCTGCCTGCTGGGGAGCCTGGGGACTTTCCACACCTGGTTGCTGACTAATTGAGATGCATGCTTTGCA
TACTTCTGCCTGCTGGGGAGCCTGGGGACTTTCCACACCCTAACTGACACACATTCCACAGAATTCACTG
ACTCGCTGCGCTCGGTCGTTCGGCTGCGGCGAGCGGTATCAGCTCACTCAAAGGCGGTAATACGGTTATC
CACAGAATCAGGGGATAACGCAGGAAAGAACATGTAAGTGATCTCCAAAAAATAAGTACTTTTTGACTGT
AAATAAAATTGTAAGGAGTAAAAAGTACTTTTTTTTCTAAAAAAATGTAATTAAGTAAAAGTAAAAGTAT
TGATTTTTAATTGTACTCAAGTAAAGTAAAAATCCCCAAAAATAATACTTAAGTACAGTAATCAAGTAAA
ATTACTCAAGTACTTTACACCTCTGCATGTGAGCAAAAGGCCAGCAAAAGGCCAGGAACCGTAAAAAGGC
CGCGTTGCTGGCGTTTTTCCATAGGCTCCGCCCCCCTGACGAGCATCACAAAAATCGACGCTCAAGTCAG
AGGTGGCGAAACCCGACAGGACTATAAAGATACCAGGCGTTTCCCCCTGGAAGCTCCCTCGTGCGCTCTC
CTGTTCCGACCCTGCCGCTTACCGGATACCTGTCCGCCTTTCTCCCTTCGGGAAGCGTGGCGCTTTCTCA
TAGCTCACGCTGTAGGTATCTCAGTTCGGTGTAGGTCGTTCGCTCCAAGCTGGGCTGTGTGCACGAACCC
CCCGTTCAGCCCGACCGCTGCGCCTTATCCGGTAACTATCGTCTTGAGTCCAACCCGGTAAGACACGACT
TATCGCCACTGGCAGCAGCCACTGGTAACAGGATTAGCAGAGCGAGGTATGTAGGCGGTGCTACAGAGTT
CTTGAAGTGGTGGCCTAACTACGGCTACACTAGAAGAACAGTATTTGGTATCTGCGCTCTGCTGAAGCCA
GTTACCTTCGGAAAAAGAGTTGGTAGCTCTTGATCCGGCAAACAAACCACCGCTGGTAGCGGTGGTTTTT
TTGTTTGCAAGCAGCAGATTACGCGCAGAAAAAAAGGATCTCAAGAAGATCCTTTGATCTTTTCTACGGG
GTCTGACACTCAGTGGAACGAAAACTCACGTTAAGGGATTTTGGTCATGAGATTATCAAAAAGGATCTTC
ACCTAGATCCTTTTAAATTAAAAATGAAGTTTTAAATCAATCTAAAGTATATATGAGTAAACTTGGTCTG
ACAGTTACCAATGCTTAATCAGTGAGGCACCTATCTCAGCGATCTGTCTATTTCGTTCATCCATAGTTGC
CTGACTCCCCGTCGTGTAGATAACTACGATACGGGAGGGCTTACCATCTGGCCCCAGTGCTGCAATGATA
CCGCGGGACCCACGCTCACCGGCTCCAGATTTATCAGCAATAAACCAGCCAGCCGGAAGGGCCGAGCGCA
GAAGTGGTCCTGCAACTTTATCCGCCTCCATCCAGTCTATTAATTGTTGCCGGGAAGCTAGAGTAAGTAG
TTCGCCAGTTAATAGTTTGCGCAACGTTGTTGCCATTGCTACAGGCATCGTGGTGTCACGCTCGTCGTTT
GGTATGGCTTCATTCAGCTCCGGTTCCCAACGATCAAGGCGAGTTACATGATCCCCCATGTTGTGCAAAA
AAGCGGTTAGCTCCTTCGGTCCTCCGATCGTTGTCAGAAGTAAGTTGGCCGCAGTGTTATCACTCATGGT
TATGGCAGCACTGCATAATTCTCTTACTGTCATGCCATCCGTAAGATGCTTTTCTGTGACTGGTGAGTAC
TCAACCAAGTCATTCTGAGAATAGTGTATGCGGCGACCGAGTTGCTCTTGCCCGGCGTCAATACGGGATA
ATACCGCGCCACATAGCAGAACTTTAAAAGTGCTCATCATTGGAAAACGTTCTTCGGGGCGAAAACTCTC
AAGGATCTTACCGCTGTTGAGATCCAGTTCGATGTAACCCACTCGTGCACCCAACTGATCTTCAGCATCT
TTTACTTTCACCAGCGTTTCTGGGTGAGCAAAAACAGGAAGGCAAAATGCCGCAAAAAAGGGAATAAGGG
CGACACGGAAATGTTGAATACTCATACTCTTCCTTTTTCAATATTATTGAAGCATTTATCAGGGTTATTG
TCTCATGAGCGGATACATATTTGAATGTATTTAGAAAAATAAACAAATAGGGGTTCCGCGCACATTTCCC
CGAAAAGTGCCACCTGACGTCGACGGATCGGGAGATCGATCTCCCGATCCCCTAGGGTCGACTCTCAGTA
CAATCTGCTCTGATGCCGCATAGTTAAGCCAGTATCTGCTCCCTGCTTGTGTGTTGGAGGTCGCTGAGTA
GTGCGCGAGCAAAATTTAAGCTACAACAAGGCAAGGCTTGACCGACAATTGCATGAAGAATCTGCTTAGG
GTTAGGCGTTTTGCGCTGCTTCGCGATGTACGGGCCAGATATACGCGGGTACCGGCATATGGTTCTTGAC
AGAGGTGTAAAAAGTACTCAAAAATTTTACTCAAGTGAAAGTACAAGTACTTAGGGAAAATTTTACTCAA
TTAAAAGTAAAAGTATCTGGCTAGAATCTTACTTGAGTAAAAGTAAAAAAGTACTCCATTAAAATTGTAC
TTGAGTATTAACGCGTTGACATTGATTATTGACTAGTTATTAATAGTAATCAATTACGGGGTCATTAGTT
CATAGCCCATATATGGAGTTCCGCGTTACATAACTTACGGTAAATGGCCCGCCTGGCTGACCGCCCAACG
ACCCCCGCCCATTGACGTCAATAATGACGTATGTTCCCATAGTAACGCCAATAGGGACTTTCCATTGACG
TCAATGGGTGGAGTATTTACGGTAAACTGCCCACTTGGCAGTACATCAAGTGTATCATATGCCAAGTACG
CCCCCTATTGACGTCAATGACGGTAAATGGCCCGCCTGGCATTATGCCCAGTACATGACCTTATGGGACT
TTCCTACTTGGCAGTACATCTACGTATTAGTCATCGCTATTACCATGGTGATGCGGTTTTGGCAGTACAT
CAATGGGCGTGGATAGCGGTTTGACTCACGGGGATTTCCAAGTCTCCACCCCATTGACGTCAATGGGAGT
TTGTTTTGGCACCAAAATCAACGGGACTTTCCAAAATGTCGTAACAACTCCGCCCCATTGACGCAAATGG
GCGGTAGGCGTGTACGGTGGGAGGTCTATATAAGC
